>Addgene plasmid #174114 | pHR: pPGK PYL1-sfGFP-HP1AI165E | addgene full sequence | sequence record 343500 | Addgene NGS Result
GGCCTCTTCCGCGTCTTCGCCTTCGCCCTCAGACGAGTCGGATCTCCCTTTGGGCCGCCTCCCCGCATCG
ATACCGTCGACCTCGAGGGAATTAATTCGAGCTCGGTACCTTTAAGACCAATGACTTACAAGGCAGCTGT
AGATCTTAGCCACTTTTTAAAAGAAAAGGGGGGACTGGAAGGGCTAATTCACTCCCAACGAAGACAAGAT
CTGCTTTTTGCTTGTACTGGGTCTCTCTGGTTAGACCAGATCTGAGCCTGGGAGCTCTCTGGCTAACTAG
GGAACCCACTGCTTAAGCCTCAATAAAGCTTGCCTTGAGTGCTTCAAGTAGTGTGTGCCCGTCTGTTGTG
TGACTCTGGTAACTAGAGATCCCTCAGACCCTTTTAGTCAGTGTGGAAAATCTCTAGCAGCATCTAGAAT
TAATTCCGTGTATTCTATAGTGTCACCTAAATCGTATGTGTATGATACATAAGGTTATGTATTAATTGTA
GCCGCGTTCTAACGACAATATGTACAAGCCTAATTGTGTAGCATCTGGCTTACTGAAGCAGACCCTATCA
TCTCTCTCGTAAACTGCCGTCAGAGTCGGTTTGGTTGGACGAACCTTCTGAGTTTCTGGTAACGCCGTCC
CGCACCCGGAAATGGTCAGCGAACCAATCAGCAGGGTCATCGCTAGCCAGATCCTCTACGCCGGACGCAT
CGTGGCCGGCATCACCGGCGCCACAGGTGCGGTTGCTGGCGCCTATATCGCCGACATCACCGATGGGGAA
GATCGGGCTCGCCACTTCGGGCTCATGAGCGCTTGTTTCGGCGTGGGTATGGTGGCAGGCCCCGTGGCCG
GGGGACTGTTGGGCGCCATCTCCTTGCATGCACCATTCCTTGCGGCGGCGGTGCTCAACGGCCTCAACCT
ACTACTGGGCTGCTTCCTAATGCAGGAGTCGCATAAGGGAGAGCGTCGAATGGTGCACTCTCAGTACAAT
CTGCTCTGATGCCGCATAGTTAAGCCAGCCCCGACACCCGCCAACACCCGCTGACGCGCCCTGACGGGCT
TGTCTGCTCCCGGCATCCGCTTACAGACAAGCTGTGACCGTCTCCGGGAGCTGCATGTGTCAGAGGTTTT
CACCGTCATCACCGAAACGCGCGAGACGAAAGGGCCTCGTGATACGCCTATTTTTATAGGTTAATGTCAT
GATAATAATGGTTTCTTAGACGTCAGGTGGCACTTTTCGGGGAAATGTGCGCGGAACCCCTATTTGTTTA
TTTTTCTAAATACATTCAAATATGTATCCGCTCATGAGACAATAACCCTGATAAATGCTTCAATAATATT
GAAAAAGGAAGAGTATGAGTATTCAACATTTCCGTGTCGCCCTTATTCCCTTTTTTGCGGCATTTTGCCT
TCCTGTTTTTGCTCACCCAGAAACGCTGGTGAAAGTAAAAGATGCTGAAGATCAGTTGGGTGCACGAGTG
GGTTACATCGAACTGGATCTCAACAGCGGTAAGATCCTTGAGAGTTTTCGCCCCGAAGAACGTTTTCCAA
TGATGAGCACTTTTAAAGTTCTGCTATGTGGCGCGGTATTATCCCGTATTGACGCCGGGCAAGAGCAACT
CGGTCGCCGCATACACTATTCTCAGAATGACTTGGTTGAGTACTCACCAGTCACAGAAAAGCATCTTACG
GATGGCATGACAGTAAGAGAATTATGCAGTGCTGCCATAACCATGAGTGATAACACTGCGGCCAACTTAC
TTCTGACAACGATCGGAGGACCGAAGGAGCTAACCGCTTTTTTGCACAACATGGGGGATCATGTAACTCG
CCTTGATCGTTGGGAACCGGAGCTGAATGAAGCCATACCAAACGACGAGCGTGACACCACGATGCCTGTA
GCAATGGCAACAACGTTGCGCAAACTATTAACTGGCGAACTACTTACTCTAGCTTCCCGGCAACAATTAA
TAGACTGGATGGAGGCGGATAAAGTTGCAGGACCACTTCTGCGCTCGGCCCTTCCGGCTGGCTGGTTTAT
TGCTGATAAATCTGGAGCCGGTGAGCGTGGGTCTCGCGGTATCATTGCAGCACTGGGGCCAGATGGTAAG
CCCTCCCGTATCGTAGTTATCTACACGACGGGGAGTCAGGCAACTATGGATGAACGAAATAGACAGATCG
CTGAGATAGGTGCCTCACTGATTAAGCATTGGTAACTGTCAGACCAAGTTTACTCATATATACTTTAGAT
TGATTTAAAACTTCATTTTTAATTTAAAAGGATCTAGGTGAAGATCCTTTTTGATAATCTCATGACCAAA
ATCCCTTAACGTGAGTTTTCGTTCCACTGAGCGTCAGACCCCGTAGAAAAGATCAAAGGATCTTCTTGAG
ATCCTTTTTTTCTGCGCGTAATCTGCTGCTTGCAAACAAAAAAACCACCGCTACCAGCGGTGGTTTGTTT
GCCGGATCAAGAGCTACCAACTCTTTTTCCGAAGGTAACTGGCTTCAGCAGAGCGCAGATACCAAATACT
GTTCTTCTAGTGTAGCCGTAGTTAGGCCACCACTTCAAGAACTCTGTAGCACCGCCTACATACCTCGCTC
TGCTAATCCTGTTACCAGTGGCTGCTGCCAGTGGCGATAAGTCGTGTCTTACCGGGTTGGACTCAAGACG
ATAGTTACCGGATAAGGCGCAGCGGTCGGGCTGAACGGGGGGTTCGTGCACACAGCCCAGCTTGGAGCGA
ACGACCTACACCGAACTGAGATACCTACAGCGTGAGCTATGAGAAAGCGCCACGCTTCCCGAAGGGAGAA
AGGCGGACAGGTATCCGGTAAGCGGCAGGGTCGGAACAGGAGAGCGCACGAGGGAGCTTCCAGGGGGAAA
CGCCTGGTATCTTTATAGTCCTGTCGGGTTTCGCCACCTCTGACTTGAGCGTCGATTTTTGTGATGCTCG
TCAGGGGGGCGGAGCCTATGGAAAAACGCCAGCAACGCGGCCTTTTTACGGTTCCTGGCCTTTTGCTGGC
CTTTTGCTCACATGTTCTTTCCTGCGTTATCCCCTGATTCTGTGGATAACCGTATTACCGCCTTTGAGTG
AGCTGATACCGCTCGCCGCAGCCGAACGACCGAGCGCAGCGAGTCAGTGAGCGAGGAAGCGGAAGAGCGC
CCAATACGCAAACCGCCTCTCCCCGCGCGTCGGCCGATTCATTAATGCAGCTGTGGAATGTGTGTCAGTT
AGGGTGTGGAAAGTCCCCAGGCTCCCCAGCAGGCAGAAGTATGCAAAGCATGCATCTCAATTAGTCAGCA
ACCAGGTGTGGAAAGTCCCCAGGCTCCCCAGCAGGCAGAAGTATGCAAAGCATGCATCTCAATTAGTCAG
CAACCATAGTCCCGCCCCTAACTCCGCCCATCCCGCCCCTAACTCCGCCCAGTTCCGCCCATTCTCCGCC
CCATGGCTGACTAATTTTTTTTATTTATGCAGAGGCCGAGGCCGCCTCGGCCTCTGAGCTATTCCAGAAG
TAGTGAGGAGGCTTTTTTGGAGGCCTAGGCTTTTGCAAAAAGCTTGGACACAAGACAGGCTTGCGAGATA
TGTTTGAGAATACCACTTTATCCCGCGTCAGGGAGAGGCAGTGCGTAAAAAGACGCGGACTCATGTGAAA
TACTGGTTTTTAGTGCGCCAGATCTCTATAATCTCGCGCAACCTATTTTCCCCTCGAACACTTTTTAAGC
CGTAGATAAACAGGCTGGGACACTTCACATGAGCGAAAAATACATCGTCACCTGGGACATGTTGCAGATC
CATGCACGTAAACTCGCAAGCCGACTGATGCCTTCTGAACAATGGAAAGGCATTATTGCCGTAAGCCGTG
GCGGTCTGTACCGGGTGCGTTACTGGCGCGTGAACTGGGTATTCGTCATGTCGATACCGTTTGTATTTCC
AGCTACGATCACGACAACCAGCGCGAGCTTAAAGTGCTGAAACGCGCAGAAGGCGATGGCGAAGGCTTCA
TCGTTATTGATGACCTGGTGGATACCGGTGGTACTGCGGTTGCGATTCGTGAAATGTATCCAAAAGCGCA
CTTTGTCACCATCTTCGCAAAACCGGCTGGTCGTCCGCTGGTTGATGACTATGTTGTTGATATCCCGCAA
GATACCTGGATTGAACAGCCGTGGGATATGGGCGTCGTATTCGTCCCGCCAATCTCCGGTCGCTAATCTT
TTCAACGCCTGGCACTGCCGGGCGTTGTTCTTTTTAACTTCAGGCGGGTTACAATAGTTTCCAGTAAGTA
TTCTGGAGGCTGCATCCATGACACAGGCAAACCTGAGCGAAACCCTGTTCAAACCCCGCTTTAAACATCC
TGAAACCTCGACGCTAGTCCGCCGCTTTAATCACGGCGCACAACCGCCTGTGCAGTCGGCCCTTGATGGT
AAAACCATCCCTCACTGGTATCGCATGATTAACCGTCTGATGTGGATCTGGCGCGGCATTGACCCACGCG
AAATCCTCGACGTCCAGGCACGTATTGTGATGAGCGATGCCGAACGTACCGACGATGATTTATACGATAC
GGTGATTGGCTACCGTGGCGGCAACTGGATTTATGAGTGGGCCCCGGATCTTTGTGAAGGAACCTTACTT
CTGTGGTGTGACATAATTGGACAAACTACCTACAGAGATTTAAAGCTCTAAGGTAAATATAAAATTTTTA
AGTGTATAATGTGTTAAACTACTGATTCTAATTGTTTGTGTATTTTAGATTCCAACCTATGGAACTGATG
AATGGGAGCAGTGGTGGAATGCCTTTAATGAGGAAAACCTGTTTTGCTCAGAAGAAATGCCATCTAGTGA
TGATGAGGCTACTGCTGACTCTCAACATTCTACTCCTCCAAAAAAGAAGAGAAAGGTAGAAGACCCCAAG
GACTTTCCTTCAGAATTGCTAAGTTTTTTGAGTCATGCTGTGTTTAGTAATAGAACTCTTGCTTGCTTTG
CTATTTACACCACAAAGGAAAAAGCTGCACTGCTATACAAGAAAATTATGGAAAAATATTCTGTAACCTT
TATAAGTAGGCATAACAGTTATAATCATAACATACTGTTTTTTCTTACTCCACACAGGCATAGAGTGTCT
GCTATTAATAACTATGCTCAAAAATTGTGTACCTTTAGCTTTTTAATTTGTAAAGGGGTTAATAAGGAAT
ATTTGATGTATAGTGCCTTGACTAGAGATCATAATCAGCCATACCACATTTGTAGAGGTTTTACTTGCTT
TAAAAAACCTCCCACACCTCCCCCTGAACCTGAAACATAAAATGAATGCAATTGTTGTTGTTAACTTGTT
TATTGCAGCTTATAATGGTTACAAATAAAGCAATAGCATCACAAATTTCACAAATAAAGCATTTTTTTCA
CTGCATTCTAGTTGTGGTTTGTCCAAACTCATCAATGTATCTTATCATGTCTGGATCAACTGGATAACTC
AAGCTAACCAAAATCATCCCAAACTTCCCACCCCATACCCTATTACCACTGCCAATTACCTGTGGTTTCA
TTTACTCTAAACCTGTGATTCCTCTGAATTATTTTCATTTTAAAGAAATTGTATTTGTTAAATATGTACT
ACAAACTTAGTAGTTGGAAGGGCTAATTCACTCCCAAAGAAGACAAGATATCCTTGATCTGTGGATCTAC
CACACACAAGGCTACTTCCCTGATTAGCAGAACTACACACCAGGGCCAGGGGTCAGATATCCACTGACCT
TTGGATGGTGCTACAAGCTAGTACCAGTTGAGCCAGATAAGGTAGAAGAGGCCAATAAAGGAGAGAACAC
CAGCTTGTTACACCCTGTGAGCCTGCATGGGATGGATGACCCGGAGAGAGAAGTGTTAGAGTGGAGGTTT
GACAGCCGCCTAGCATTTCATCACGTGGCCCGAGAGCTGCATCCGGAGTACTTCAAGAACTGCTGATATC
GAGCTTGCTACAAGGGACTTTCCGCTGGGGACTTTCCAGGGAGGCGTGGCCTGGGCGGGACTGGGGAGTG
GCGAGCCCTCAGATCCTGCATATAAGCAGCTGCTTTTTGCCTGTACTGGGTCTCTCTGGTTAGACCAGAT
CTGAGCCTGGGAGCTCTCTGGCTAACTAGGGAACCCACTGCTTAAGCCTCAATAAAGCTTGCCTTGAGTG
CTTCAAGTAGTGTGTGCCCGTCTGTTGTGTGACTCTGGTAACTAGAGATCCCTCAGACCCTTTTAGTCAG
TGTGGAAAATCTCTAGCAGTGGCGCCCGAACAGGGACTTGAAAGCGAAAGGGAAACCAGAGGAGCTCTCT
CGACGCAGGACTCGGCTTGCTGAAGCGCGCACGGCAAGAGGCGAGGGGCGGCGACTGGTGAGTACGCCAA
AAATTTTGACTAGCGGAGGCTAGAAGGAGAGAGATGGGTGCGAGAGCGTCAGTATTAAGCGGGGGAGAAT
TAGATCGCGATGGGAAAAAATTCGGTTAAGGCCAGGGGGAAAGAAAAAATATAAATTAAAACATATAGTA
TGGGCAAGCAGGGAGCTAGAACGATTCGCAGTTAATCCTGGCCTGTTAGAAACATCAGAAGGCTGTAGAC
AAATACTGGGACAGCTACAACCATCCCTTCAGACAGGATCAGAAGAACTTAGATCATTATATAATACAGT
AGCAACCCTCTATTGTGTGCATCAAAGGATAGAGATAAAAGACACCAAGGAAGCTTTAGACAAGATAGAG
GAAGAGCAAAACAAAAGTAAGACCACCGCACAGCAAGCGGCCGGCCGCTGATCTTCAGACCTGGAGGAGG
AGATATGAGGGACAATTGGAGAAGTGAATTATATAAATATAAAGTAGTAAAAATTGAACCATTAGGAGTA
GCACCCACCAAGGCAAAGAGAAGAGTGGTGCAGAGAGAAAAAAGAGCAGTGGGAATAGGAGCTTTGTTCC
TTGGGTTCTTGGGAGCAGCAGGAAGCACTATGGGCGCAGCGTCAATGACGCTGACGGTACAGGCCAGACA
ATTATTGTCTGGTATAGTGCAGCAGCAGAACAATTTGCTGAGGGCTATTGAGGCGCAACAGCATCTGTTG
CAACTCACAGTCTGGGGCATCAAGCAGCTCCAGGCAAGAATCCTGGCTGTGGAAAGATACCTAAAGGATC
AACAGCTCCTGGGGATTTGGGGTTGCTCTGGAAAACTCATTTGCACCACTGCTGTGCCTTGGAATGCTAG
TTGGAGTAATAAATCTCTGGAACAGATTTGGAATCACACGACCTGGATGGAGTGGGACAGAGAAATTAAC
AATTACACAAGCTTAATACACTCCTTAATTGAAGAATCGCAAAACCAGCAAGAAAAGAATGAACAAGAAT
TATTGGAATTAGATAAATGGGCAAGTTTGTGGAATTGGTTTAACATAACAAATTGGCTGTGGTATATAAA
ATTATTCATAATGATAGTAGGAGGCTTGGTAGGTTTAAGAATAGTTTTTGCTGTACTTTCTATAGTGAAT
AGAGTTAGGCAGGGATATTCACCATTATCGTTTCAGACCCACCTCCCAACCCCGAGGGGACCCGACAGGC
CCGAAGGAATAGAAGAAGAAGGTGGAGAGAGAGACAGAGACAGATCCATTCGATTAGTGAACGGATCTCG
ACGGTATCGCCAAATGGCAGTATTCATCCACAATTTTAAAAGAAAAGGGGGGATTGGGGGGTACAGTGCA
GGGGAAAGAATAGTAGACATAATAGCAACAGACATACAAACTAAAGAATTACAAAAACAAATTACAAAAA
TTCAAAATTTTCGGGTTTATTACAGGGACAGCAGAGATCCAGTTTGGATCGATAAGCTTGATATCGAATT
CTACCGGGTAGGGGAGGCGCTTTTCCCAAGGCAGTCTGGAGCATGCGCTTTAGCAGCCCCGCTGGGCACT
TGGCGCTACACAAGTGGCCTCTGGCCTCGCACACATTCCACATCCACCGGTAGGCGCCAACCGGCTCCGT
TCTTTGGTGGCCCCTTCGCGCCACCTTCTACTCCTCCCCTAGTCAGGAAGTTCCCCCCCGCCCCGCAGCT
CGCGTCGTGCAGGACGTGACAAATGGAAGTAGCACGTCTCACTAGTCTCGTGCAGATGGACAGCACCGCT
GAGCAATGGAAGCGGGTAGGCCTTTGGGGCAGCGGCCAATAGCAGCTTTGCTCCTTCGCTTTCTGGGCTC
AGAGGCTGGGAAGGGGTGGGTCCGGGGGCGGGCTCAGGGGCGGGCTCAGGGGCGGGGCGGGCGCCCGAAG
GTCCTCCGGAGGCCCGGCATTCTGCACGCTTCAAAAGCGCACGTCTGCCGCGCTGTTCTCCTCTTCCTCA
TCTCCGGGCCTTTCGACCTGCAGCCCAAGCTTACGCGTCTGCAGGATATCAAGCTTGCGGTACGACTGAG
TCATGGGTGGGGGCGCGCCAACTCAAGACGAATTCACCCAACTCTCCCAATCAATCGCCGAGTTCCACAC
GTACCAACTCGGTAACGGCCGTTGCTCATCTCTCCTAGCTCAGCGAATCCACGCGCCGCCGGAAACAGTA
TGGTCCGTGGTGAGACGTTTCGATAGGCCACAGATTTACAAACACTTCATCAAAAGCTGTAACGTGAGTG
AAGATTTCGAGATGCGAGTGGGATGCACGCGCGACGTGAACGTGATAAGTGGATTACCGGCGAATACGTC
TCGAGAGAGATTAGATCTGTTGGACGATGATCGGAGAGTGACTGGGTTTAGTATAACCGGTGGTGAACAT
AGGCTGAGGAATTATAAATCGGTTACGACGGTTCATAGATTTGAGAAAGAAGAAGAAGAAGAAAGGATCT
GGACCGTTGTTTTGGAATCTTATGTTGTTGATGTACCGGAAGGTAATTCGGAGGAAGATACGAGATTGTT
TGCTGATACGGTTATTAGATTGAATCTTCAGAAACTTGCTTCGATCACTGAAGCTATGAACGTGGATCCA
GGTGGAGGTGGAAGCGGTAGCAAAGGAGAAGAACTTTTCACTGGAGTTGTCCCAATTCTTGTTGAATTAG
ATGGTGATGTTAATGGGCACAAATTTTCTGTCCGTGGAGAGGGTGAAGGTGATGCTACAAACGGAAAACT
CACCCTTAAATTTATTTGCACTACTGGAAAACTACCTGTTCCGTGGCCAACACTTGTCACTACTCTGACC
TATGGTGTTCAATGCTTTTCCCGTTATCCGGATCACATGAAACGGCATGACTTTTTCAAGAGTGCCATGC
CCGAAGGTTATGTACAGGAACGCACTATATCTTTCAAAGATGACGGGACCTACAAGACGCGTGCTGAAGT
CAAGTTTGAAGGTGATACCCTTGTTAATCGTATCGAGTTAAAGGGTATTGATTTTAAAGAAGATGGAAAC
ATTCTTGGACACAAACTCGAGTACAACTTTAACTCACACAATGTATACATCACGGCAGACAAACAAAAGA
ATGGAATCAAAGCTAACTTCAAAATTCGCCACAACGTTGAAGATGGTTCCGTTCAACTAGCAGACCATTA
TCAACAAAATACTCCAATTGGCGATGGCCCTGTCCTTTTACCAGACAACCATTACCTGTCGACACAATCT
GTCCTTTCGAAAGATCCCAACGAAAAGCGTGACCACATGGTCCTTCTTGAGTTTGTAACTGCTGCTGGGA
TTACACATGGCATGGATGAGCTCTACAAAGGTGGAGGTCGGACCGGATCAGGAAAGAAAACCAAGCGGAC
AGCTGACAGTTCTTCTTCAGAGGATGAGGAGGAGTATGTCGTGGAGAAGGTGCTAGACAGGCGCGTGGTT
AAGGGACAAGTGGAATATCTACTGAAGTGGAAAGGCTTTTCTGAGGAGCACAATACTTGGGAACCTGAGA
AAAACTTGGATTGCCCTGAGCTAATTTCTGAATTTATGAAAAAGTATAAGAAGATGAAGGAGGGTGAAAA
TAATAAACCCAGGGAGAAGTCAGAAAGTAACAAGAGGAAATCCAATTTCTCAAACAGTGCCGATGACATC
AAATCTAAAAAAAAGAGAGAGCAGAGCAATGATATCGCTCGGGGCTTTGAGAGAGGACTGGAACCAGAAA
AGATCATTGGGGCAACAGATTCCTGTGGTGATTTAATGTTCCTAATGAAATGGAAAGACACAGATGAAGC
TGACCTGGTTCTTGCAAAAGAAGCTAATGTGAAATGTCCACAAATTGTGGAGGCATTTTATGAAGAGAGA
CTGACATGGCATGCATATCCTGAGGATGCGGAAAACAAAGAGAAAGAAACAGCAAAGAGCTAACCTGCAG
GCATGCAAGCTTGATATCAAGCTTATCGATAATCAACCTCTGGATTACAAAATTTGTGAAAGATTGACTG
GTATTCTTAACTATGTTGCTCCTTTTACGCTATGTGGATACGCTGCTTTAATGCCTTTGTATCATGCTAT
TGCTTCCCGTATGGCTTTCATTTTCTCCTCCTTGTATAAATCCTGGTTGCTGTCTCTTTATGAGGAGTTG
TGGCCCGTTGTCAGGCAACGTGGCGTGGTGTGCACTGTGTTTGCTGACGCAACCCCCACTGGTTGGGGCA
TTGCCACCACCTGTCAGCTCCTTTCCGGGACTTTCGCTTTCCCCCTCCCTATTGCCACGGCGGAACTCAT
CGCCGCCTGCCTTGCCCGCTGCTGGACAGGGGCTCGGCTGTTGGGCACTGACAATTCCGTGGTGTTGTCG
GGGAAATCATCGTCCTTTCCTTGGCTGCTCGCCTGTGTTGCCACCTGGATTCTGCGCGGGACGTCCTTCT
GCTACGTCCCTTCGGCCCTCAATCCAGCGGACCTTCCTTCCCGCGGCCTGCTGCCGGCTCTGC
Features (pLannotate 1.2.2; 35 found; start..end, strand, type, name):
     67..89      +  misc_feature   MCS (fragment): pBluescript multiple cloning site
    106..174     +  CDS            nef (fragment): NEF_HV1Z2 - Experimental evidence at protein level: Swiss-Prot protein existence level 1. Extracellular Nef protein targets CD4(+) T-lymphocytes for apoptosis by interacting with CXCR4 surface receptors. From Human immunodeficiency virus type 1 group M subtype D (isolate Z2/CDC-Z34) (HIV-1).
    176..409     +  LTR            3' LTR (ΔU3): self-inactivating 3' long terminal repeat (LTR) from HIV-1
    434..452     -  promoter       SP6 promoter: promoter for bacteriophage SP6 RNA polymerase
    680..959     +  CDS            TcR (fragment): tetracycline efflux protein; tet; confers resistance to tetracycline
    960..1008    -  misc_feature   bom (fragment): basis of mobility region from pBR322
   1110..1145    -  CDS            rop (fragment): Rop protein, which maintains plasmids at low copy number; rop
   1240..1344    +  promoter       AmpR promoter: bla
   1345..2205    +  CDS            AmpR: β-lactamase; bla; confers resistance to ampicillin, carbenicillin, and related antibiotics
   2376..2964    +  rep_origin     ori: high-copy-number ColE1/pMB1/pBR322/pUC origin of replication
   3147..3203    +  CDS            lacI (fragment): lac repressor; lacI; The lac repressor binds to the lac operator to inhibit transcription in E. coli. This inhibition can be relieved by adding lactose or isopropyl-β-D-thiogalactopyranoside (IPTG).
   3210..3539    +  promoter       SV40 promoter: SV40 enhancer and early promoter
   3739..3858    +  CDS            gpt (fragment): XGPT_ECOLI - Also known as gpp, gxu. Experimental evidence at protein level: Swiss-Prot protein existence level 1. Purine salvage pathway enzyme that catalyzes the transfer of the ribosyl-5-phosphate group from 5-phospho-alpha-D-ribose 1- diphosphate (PRPP) to the N9 position of the 6-oxopurines guanine and xanthine to form the corresponding ribonucleotides GMP (guanosine 5'- monophosphate) and XMP (xanthosine 5'-monophosphate), with the release of PPi. To a lesser extent, also acts on hypoxanthine (PubMed:9100006, PubMed:3886014). Does not ribophosphorylate adenine (PubMed:3886014). From Esch
   3858..4193    +  CDS            gpt (fragment): XGPT_ECOLI - Also known as gpp, gxu. Experimental evidence at protein level: Swiss-Prot protein existence level 1. Purine salvage pathway enzyme that catalyzes the transfer of the ribosyl-5-phosphate group from 5-phospho-alpha-D-ribose 1- diphosphate (PRPP) to the N9 position of the 6-oxopurines guanine and xanthine to form the corresponding ribonucleotides GMP (guanosine 5'- monophosphate) and XMP (xanthosine 5'-monophosphate), with the release of PPi. To a lesser extent, also acts on hypoxanthine (PubMed:9100006, PubMed:3886014). Does not ribophosphorylate adenine (PubMed:3886014). From Esch
   4288..4593    +  CDS            frsA (fragment): FRSA_ECOLI - Also known as yafA. Experimental evidence at protein level: Swiss-Prot protein existence level 1. Catalyzes the hydrolysis of esters (PubMed:15808744). Displays esterase activity toward pNP-butyrate (PubMed:15808744). May stimulate mixed-acid fermentation by acting as a fermentation/respiration switch that down-regulates respiration and up- regulates fermentation rates (PubMed:15169777). From Escherichia coli (strain K12).
   4597..4671    +  CDS            small t antigen (fragment): SV40 (simian virus 40) small t antigen
   4673..4738    +  intron         small t intron: SV40 (simian virus 40) small t antigen intron
   4868..4888    +  CDS            SV40 NLS: nuclear localization signal of SV40 (simian virus 40) large T antigen
   5207..5290    +  CDS            large T antigen (fragment): large T antigen from SV40 (simian virus 40)
   5313..5447    +  polyA_signal   SV40 poly(A) signal: SV40 polyadenylation signal
   5614..5943    +  CDS            nef (fragment): NEF_HV1BR - Experimental evidence at protein level: Swiss-Prot protein existence level 1. Extracellular Nef protein targets CD4(+) T-lymphocytes for apoptosis by interacting with CXCR4 surface receptors (PubMed:14990729). From Human immunodeficiency virus type 1 group M subtype B (isolate BRU/LAI) (HIV-1).
   5991..6248    +  LTR            5' LTR (truncated): truncated 5' long terminal repeat (LTR) from HIV-1
   6295..6420    +  misc_feature   HIV-1 Ψ: packaging signal of human immunodeficiency virus type 1
   6404..6742    +  CDS            HIV-1 gag (fragment): gag protein from human immunodeficiency virus 1; gag
   6917..7150    +  misc_feature   RRE: The Rev response element (RRE) of HIV-1 allows for Rev-dependent mRNA export from the nucleus to the cytoplasm.
   7527..7627    +  CDS            Rev (fragment): human immunodeficiency virus 1 (HIV-1) Rev protein; rev; enhances nuclear export of unspliced and incompletely spliced viral mRNAs
   7664..7781    +  misc_feature   cPPT/CTS: central polypurine tract and central termination sequence of HIV-1
   7818..7841    -  misc_feature   MCS (fragment): pBluescript multiple cloning site
   7846..8345    +  promoter       PGK promoter: mouse phosphoglycerate kinase 1 promoter
   8421..8951    +  CDS            PYL1 (fragment): PYL1_ARATH - Also known as RCAR12. Experimental evidence at protein level: Swiss-Prot protein existence level 1. Receptor for abscisic acid (ABA) required for ABA-mediated responses such as stomatal closure and germination inhibition. Inhibits the activity of group-A protein phosphatases type 2C (PP2Cs) when activated by ABA (PubMed:19407143, PubMed:19855379, PubMed:19893533, PubMed:19898420, PubMed:23844015, PubMed:21658606). Can be activated by both (-)-ABA and (+)-ABA (PubMed:23844015). From Arabidopsis thaliana (Mouse-ear cress).
   8979..9689    +  CDS            Superfolder GFP: Superfolder GFP is a basic (constitutively fluorescent) green fluorescent protein published in 2005, derived from Aequorea victoria. It is reported to be a very rapidly-maturing weak dimer.
   9711..10280   +  CDS            CBX5: CBX5_HUMAN - Also known as HP1A. Experimental evidence at protein level: Swiss-Prot protein existence level 1. Component of heterochromatin that recognizes and binds histone H3 tails methylated at 'Lys-9' (H3K9me), leading to epigenetic repression. In contrast, it is excluded from chromatin when 'Tyr-41' of histone H3 is phosphorylated (H3Y41ph). Can interact with lamin-B receptor (LBR). This interaction can contribute to the association of the heterochromatin with the inner nuclear membrane. Involved in the formation of functional kinetochore through interaction with MIS12 complex proteins. F
  10283..10302   +  misc_feature   MCS (fragment): pUC18/19 multiple cloning site
  10303..10321   +  misc_feature   MCS (fragment): pBluescript multiple cloning site
  10321..66      +  misc_feature   WPRE (across the origin): woodchuck hepatitis virus posttranscriptional regulatory element
