[The description below was written by a language model from this plasmid's Addgene catalogue record and pLannotate feature annotations shown in this document.]
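Description:
pHR: pPGK PYL1-sfGFP-HP1AI165E is a 10,843 nt HIV-1-derived lentiviral transfer plasmid built on the pHR backbone, intended for delivering a constitutively expressed fusion protein into mammalian cells. In bacteria it is maintained through a high-copy ColE1/pUC-type origin and selected with ampicillin via the β-lactamase gene. The backbone also carries leftover pBR322-type fragments (TcR, bom, rop) and an SV40 promoter–gpt–SV40 small t intron/poly(A) unit lying outside the viral region; gpt is annotated only as fragments, so its functionality is not clear from the record. The viral portion runs from a truncated 5' LTR through the Ψ packaging signal with a partial gag sequence, the Rev response element for Rev-dependent nuclear export of the genomic RNA, and the cPPT/CTS. It ends in a ΔU3 self-inactivating 3' LTR, which eliminates LTR promoter activity after integration.

Between these elements, the mouse PGK promoter drives a single open reading frame. It consists of the Arabidopsis abscisic acid receptor PYL1 (annotated as a fragment), superfolder GFP, and human CBX5 (HP1α) carrying, according to the construct name, an I165E substitution. A WPRE follows the coding sequence to enhance transcript stability and expression. PYL1 is one half of the abscisic-acid-inducible dimerisation system, pairing with an ABI domain on a partner protein, so this fusion can be recruited on demand while sfGFP reports its localisation. The associated publication concerns probing higher-order heterochromatin dynamics with CRISPR-dCas9, which suggests chemically induced tethering of the HP1α variant to dCas9-targeted loci. The record itself states only "expression" as the purpose and does not describe the functional consequence of the I165E change.
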