Addgene plasmid #174114: pHR: pPGK PYL1-sfGFP-HP1AI165E
Purpose: Expression of PYL1-sfGFP-HP1AI165E
Depositing lab: Stanley Qi. Depositing organization: Stanford University. Publication: Interrogation of the dynamic properties of higher-order heterochromatin using CRISPR-dCas9. Gao Y, Han M, Shang S, Wang H, Qi LS. Mol Cell. 2021 Aug 13. pii: S1097-2765(21)00612-2. doi: 10.1016/j.molcel.2021.07.034. PubMed 34428454.
Backbone
  Vector backbone: pHR
  Vector type: Lentiviral
Growth in bacteria
  Bacterial resistance: Ampicillin, 100 μg/mL
  Growth temperature: 37°C
  Growth strain: NEB Stable
  Copy number: Unknown
Gene/Insert
  Gene/Insert name: PYL1-sfGFP-HP1AI165E
  Promoter: PGK
  Cloning method: Unknown
  Sequencing primers: 5′ cattctgcacgcttcaaaag
Terms and licenses: Academic/Nonprofit Terms; Industry Terms: Not Available to Industry
How to cite: pHR: pPGK PYL1-sfGFP-HP1AI165E was a gift from Stanley Qi (Addgene plasmid # 174114 ; http://n2t.net/addgene:174114 ; RRID:Addgene_174114)
